>Addgene plasmid #81641 | pDONR223_SPOP_p.K101I | addgene full sequence | sequence record 166339 | Addgene NGS Result
CCCCGTAGAAAAGATCAAAGGATCTTCTTGAGATCCTTTTTTTCTGCGCGTAATCTGCTGCTTGCAAACA
AAAAAACCACCGCTACCAGCGGTGGTTTGTTTGCCGGATCAAGAGCTACCAACTCTTTTTCCGAAGGTAA
CTGGCTTCAGCAGAGCGCAGATACCAAATACTGTTCTTCTAGTGTAGCCGTAGTTAGGCCACCACTTCAA
GAACTCTGTAGCACCGCCTACATACCTCGCTCTGCTAATCCTGTTACCAGTGGCTGCTGCCAGTGGCGAT
AAGTCGTGTCTTACCGGGTTGGACTCAAGACGATAGTTACCGGATAAGGCGCAGCGGTCGGGCTGAACGG
GGGGTTCGTGCACACAGCCCAGCTTGGAGCGAACGACCTACACCGAACTGAGATACCTACAGCGTGAGCT
ATGAGAAAGCGCCACGCTTCCCGAAGGGAGAAAGGCGGACAGGTATCCGGTAAGCGGCAGGGTCGGAACA
GGAGAGCGCACGAGGGAGCTTCCAGGGGGAAACGCCTGGTATCTTTATAGTCCTGTCGGGTTTCGCCACC
TCTGACTTGAGCGTCGATTTTTGTGATGCTCGTCAGGGGGGCGGAGCCTATGGAAAAACGCCAGCAACGC
GGCCTTTTTACGGTTCCTGGCCTTTTGCTGGCCTTTTGCTCACATGTTCTTTCCTGCGTTATCCCCTGAT
TCTGTGGATAACCGTATTACCGCCTTTGAGTGAGCTGATACCGCTCGCCGCAGCCGAACGACCGAGCGCA
GCGAGTCAGTGAGCGAGGAAGCGGAAGAGCGCCCAATACGCAAACCGCCTCTCCCCGCGCGTTGGCCGAT
TCATTAATGCAGCTGGCACGACAGGTTTCCCGACTGGAAAGCGGGCAGTGAGCGCAACGCAATTAATACG
CGTACCGCTAGCCAGGAAGAGTTTGTAGAAACGCAAAAAGGCCATCCGTCAGGATGGCCTTCTGCTTAGT
TTGATGCCTGGCAGTTTATGGCGGGCGTCCTGCCCGCCACCCTCCGGGCCGTTGCTTCACAACGTTCAAA
TCCGCTCCCGGCGGATTTGTCCTACTCAGGAGAGCGTTCACCGACAAACAACAGATAAAACGAAAGGCCC
AGTCTTCCGACTGAGCCTTTCGTTTTATTTGATGCCTGGCAGTTCCCTACTCTCGCGTTAACGCTAGCAT
GGATGTTTTCCCAGTCACGACGTTGTAAAACGACGGCCAGTCTTAAGCTCGGGCCCCAAATAATGATTTT
ATTTTGACTGATAGTGACCTGTTCGTTGCAACAAATTGATGAGCAATGCTTTTTTATAATGCCAACTTTG
TACAAAAAAGTTGGCACCATGTCAAGGGTTCCAAGTCCTCCACCTCCGGCAGAAATGTCGAGTGGCCCCG
TAGCTGAGAGTTGGTGCTACACACAGATCAAGGTAGTGAAATTCTCCTACATGTGGACCATCAATAACTT
TAGCTTTTGCCGGGAGGAAATGGGTGAAGTCATTAAAAGTTCTACATTTTCATCAGGAGCAAATGATAAA
CTGAAATGGTGTTTGCGAGTAAACCCCAAAGGGTTAGATGAAGAAAGCAAAGATTACCTGTCACTTTACC
TGTTACTGGTCAGCTGTCCAAAGAGTGAAGTTCGGGCAATATTCAAATTCTCCATCCTGAATGCCAAGGG
AGAAGAAACCAAAGCTATGGAGAGTCAACGGGCATATAGGTTTGTGCAAGGCAAAGACTGGGGATTCAAG
AAATTCATCCGTAGAGATTTTCTTTTGGATGAGGCCAACGGGCTTCTCCCTGATGACAAGCTTACCCTCT
TCTGCGAGGTGAGTGTTGTGCAAGATTCTGTCAACATTTCTGGCCAGAATACCATGAACATGGTAAAGGT
TCCTGAGTGCCGGCTGGCAGATGAGTTAGGAGGACTGTGGGAGAATTCCCGGTTCACAGACTGCTGCTTG
TGTGTTGCCGGCCAGGAATTCCAGGCTCACAAGGCTATCTTAGCAGCTCGTTCTCCGGTTTTTAGTGCCA
TGTTTGAACATGAAATGGAGGAGAGCAAAAAGAATCGAGTTGAAATCAATGATGTGGAGCCTGAAGTTTT
TAAGGAAATGATGTGCTTCATTTACACGGGGAAGGCTCCAAACCTCGACAAAATGGCTGATGATTTGCTG
GCAGCTGCTGACAAGTATGCCCTGGAGCGCTTAAAGGTCATGTGTGAGGATGCCCTCTGCAGTAACCTGT
CCGTGGAGAACGCTGCAGAAATTCTCATCCTGGCCGACCTCCACAGTGCAGATCAGTTGAAAACTCAGGC
AGTGGATTTCATCAACTATCATGCTTCGGATGTCTTGGAGACCTCTGGGTGGAAGTCAATGGTGGTGTCA
CATCCCCACTTGGTGGCTGAGGCATACCGCTCTCTGGCTTCAGCACAGTGCCCTTTTCTGGGACCCCCAC
GCAAACGCCTGAAGCAATCCTAATTGCCAACTTTCTTGTACAAAGTTGGCATTATAAAAAAGCATTGCTT
ATCAATTTGTTGCAACGAACAGGTCACTATCAGTCAAAATAAAATCATTATTTGCCATCCAGCTGATATC
CCCTATAGTGAGTCGTATTACATGGTCATAGCTGTTTCCTGGCAGCTCTGGCCCGTGTCTCAAAATCTCT
GATGTTACATTGCACAAGATAAAAATATATCATCATGCCTCCTCTAGACCAGCCAGGACAGAAATGCCTC
GACTTCGCTGCTACCCAAGGTTGCCGGGTGACGCACACCGTGGAAACGGATGAAGGCACGAACCCAGTGG
ACATAAGCCTGTTCGGTTCGTAAGCTGTAATGCAAGTAGCGTATGCGCTCACGCAACTGGTCCAGAACCT
TGACCGAACGCAGCGGTGGTAACGGCGCAGTGGCGGTTTTCATGGCTTGTTATGACTGTTTTTTTGGGGT
ACAGTCTATGCCTCGGGCATCCAAGCAGCAAGCGCGTTACGCCGTGGGTCGATGTTTGATGTTATGGAGC
AGCAACGATGTTACGCAGCAGGGCAGTCGCCCTAAAACAAAGTTAAACATTATGAGGGAAGCGGTGATCG
CCGAAGTATCGACTCAACTATCAGAGGTAGTTGGCGTCATCGAGCGCCATCTCGAACCGACGTTGCTGGC
CGTACATTTGTACGGCTCCGCAGTGGATGGCGGCCTGAAGCCACACAGTGATATTGATTTGCTGGTTACG
GTGACCGTAAGGCTTGATGAAACAACGCGGCGAGCTTTGATCAACGACCTTTTGGAAACTTCGGCTTCCC
CTGGAGAGAGCGAGATTCTCCGCGCTGTAGAAGTCACCATTGTTGTGCACGACGACATCATTCCGTGGCG
TTATCCAGCTAAGCGCGAACTGCAATTTGGAGAATGGCAGCGCAATGACATTCTTGCAGGTATCTTCGAG
CCAGCCACGATCGACATTGATCTGGCTATCTTGCTGACAAAAGCAAGAGAACATAGCGTTGCCTTGGTAG
GTCCAGCGGCGGAGGAACTCTTTGATCCGGTTCCTGAACAGGATCTATTTGAGGCGCTAAATGAAACCTT
AACGCTATGGAACTCGCCGCCCGACTGGGCTGGCGATGAGCGAAATGTAGTGCTTACGTTGTCCCGCATT
TGGTACAGCGCAGTAACCGGCAAAATCGCGCCGAAGGATGTCGCTGCCGACTGGGCAATGGAGCGCCTGC
CGGCCCAGTATCAGCCCGTCATACTTGAAGCTAGACAGGCTTATCTTGGACAAGAAGAAGATCGCTTGGC
CTCGCGCGCAGATCAGTTGGAAGAATTTGTCCACTACGTGAAAGGCGAGATCACCAAGGTAGTCGGCAAA
TAACCCTCGAGCCACCCATGACCAAAATCCCTTAACGTGAGTTACGCGTCGTTCCACTGAGCGTCAGA
Features (pLannotate 1.2.2; 12 found; start..end, strand, type, name):
     28..616     +  rep_origin     ori: high-copy-number ColE1/pMB1/pBR322/pUC origin of replication
    799..891     +  CDS            lacI (fragment): lac repressor; lacI; The lac repressor binds to the lac operator to inhibit transcription in E. coli. This inhibition can be relieved by adding lactose or isopropyl-β-D-thiogalactopyranoside (IPTG).
    946..973     -  terminator     rrnB T2 terminator: transcription terminator T2 from the E. coli rrnB gene
   1105..1148    +  terminator     rrnB T1 terminator: Escherichia coli rrnB; transcription terminator T1 from the E. coli rrnB gene
   1195..1231    -  CDS            lacZα (fragment): LacZα fragment of β-galactosidase; lacZ fragment
   1248..1343    +  protein_bind   attL3: mutant version of attL; recombination site for the Gateway® LR reaction LR Clonase™
   1349..2470    +  CDS            SPOP: SPOP_HUMAN - Experimental evidence at protein level: Swiss-Prot protein existence level 1. Component of a cullin-RING-based BCR (BTB-CUL3-RBX1) E3 ubiquitin-protein ligase complex that mediates the ubiquitination of target proteins, leading most often to their proteasomal degradation. In complex with CUL3, involved in ubiquitination and proteasomal degradation of BRMS1, DAXX, PDX1/IPF1, GLI2 and GLI3. In complex with CUL3, involved in ubiquitination of MACROH2A1 and BMI1; this does not lead to their proteasomal degradation. Inhibits transcriptional activation of PDX1/IPF1 targets, such as insu
   2478..2573    -  protein_bind   attL3: mutant version of attL; recombination site for the Gateway® LR reaction LR Clonase™
   2592..2610    -  promoter       T7 promoter: promoter for bacteriophage T7 RNA polymerase
   2800..2823    +  promoter       Pc promoter (fragment): intI1 (promoter lies within the coding sequence); class 1 integron promoter
   2999..3055    +  CDS            GmR (fragment): gentamycin acetyltransferase; aacC1; confers resistance to gentamycin
   3062..3853    +  CDS            SmR: aminoglycoside adenylyltransferase (Murphy, 1985); aadA; confers resistance to spectinomycin and streptomycin
