[The description below was written by a language model from this plasmid's Addgene catalogue record and pLannotate feature annotations shown in this document.]
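Description:
pDONR223_SPOP_p.K101I is a Gateway entry clone built on the Invitrogen pDONR223 backbone, carrying the human SPOP open reading frame (reference transcript NM_003563.3) with a K101I missense substitution. It is a bacterial propagation and shuttling plasmid rather than an expression vector. It replicates in E. coli from a high-copy ColE1/pUC-type origin and is selected with spectinomycin through the aadA aminoglycoside adenylyltransferase gene (SmR), which sits downstream of an integron Pc promoter fragment and a short remnant of a gentamicin resistance gene. The sequenced record is about 3.9 kb.

The SPOP coding sequence is flanked on both sides by attL-type recombination sites in opposite orientations (the automated annotation labels both as attL3). These allow an LR Clonase reaction to transfer the insert directionally into any compatible Gateway destination vector. The record lists no promoter for the insert, and rrnB T1 and T2 terminators upstream help insulate it from read-through transcription. A T7 promoter lies just outside the downstream att site, pointing back toward the insert, and small lacI and lacZα fragments are backbone remnants. The clone is in the "closed" configuration, with a stop codon immediately after the ORF, so it yields native or N-terminally tagged protein but cannot be fused to C-terminal tags.

SPOP encodes the substrate adaptor of a CUL3-RBX1 E3 ubiquitin ligase complex. This variant belongs to the Target Accelerator Plasmid Collection, assembled for systematic functional testing of rare cancer-associated alleles, and is used as a source clone for moving the mutant ORF into expression vectors.
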