Addgene plasmid #81641: pDONR223_SPOP_p.K101I
Purpose: Gateway Donor vector containing SPOP, part of the Target Accelerator Plasmid Collection.
Depositing lab: Jesse Boehm & William Hahn & David Root. Depositing organization: Broad Institute. Publication: Systematic Functional Interrogation of Rare Cancer Variants Identifies Oncogenic Alleles. Kim E, Ilic N, Shrestha Y, Zou L, Kamburov A, Zhu C, Yang X, Lubonja R, Tran N, Nguyen C, Lawrence MS, Piccioni F, Bagul M, Doench JG, Chouinard CR, Wu X, Hogstrom L, Natoli T, Tamayo P, Horn H, Corsello SM, Lage K, Root DE, Subramanian A, Golub TR, Getz G, Boehm JS, Hahn WC. Cancer Discov. 2016 Jul;6(7):714-26. doi: 10.1158/2159-8290.CD-16-0160. Epub 2016 May 4. PubMed 27147599.
Backbone
  Vector backbone: pDONR223
  Backbone manufacturer: Invitrogen
  Backbone size w/o insert (bp): 2790
  Vector type: Gateway Entry vector
Growth in bacteria
  Bacterial resistance: Spectinomycin, 50 μg/mL
  Growth temperature: 37°C
  Growth strain: DH5alpha
  Copy number: High Copy
Gene/Insert
  Gene/Insert name: SPOP (alt name: NM_003563.3)
  Species: H. sapiens (human)
  Mutation: K101I
  Entrez Gene: SPOP (a.k.a. BTBD32, NEDMACE, NEDMIDF, NSDVS1, NSDVS2, TEF2)
  Promoter: None
  Cloning method: Gateway Cloning
  Sequencing primers: 5′ M13pUC-fwd; 3′ M13-Rev
Terms and licenses: Academic/Nonprofit Terms; Industry Terms: Not Available to Industry
Depositor comments: Closed state: stop codon immediately follows insert
How to cite: pDONR223_SPOP_p.K101I was a gift from Jesse Boehm & William Hahn & David Root (Addgene plasmid # 81641 ; http://n2t.net/addgene:81641 ; RRID:Addgene_81641)
