>Addgene plasmid #81641 | pDONR223_SPOP_p.K101I | depositor partial sequence | sequence record 154960 | Insert sequence
ATGTCAAGGGTTCCAAGTCCTCCACCTCCGGCAGAAATGTCGAGTGGCCCCGTAGCTGAGAGTTGGTGCT
ACACACAGATCAAGGTAGTGAAATTCTCCTACATGTGGACCATCAATAACTTTAGCTTTTGCCGGGAGGA
AATGGGTGAAGTCATTAAAAGTTCTACATTTTCATCAGGAGCAAATGATAAACTGAAATGGTGTTTGCGA
GTAAACCCCAAAGGGTTAGATGAAGAAAGCAAAGATTACCTGTCACTTTACCTGTTACTGGTCAGCTGTC
CAAAGAGTGAAGTTCGGGCAATATTCAAATTCTCCATCCTGAATGCCAAGGGAGAAGAAACCAAAGCTAT
GGAGAGTCAACGGGCATATAGGTTTGTGCAAGGCAAAGACTGGGGATTCAAGAAATTCATCCGTAGAGAT
TTTCTTTTGGATGAGGCCAACGGGCTTCTCCCTGATGACAAGCTTACCCTCTTCTGCGAGGTGAGTGTTG
TGCAAGATTCTGTCAACATTTCTGGCCAGAATACCATGAACATGGTAAAGGTTCCTGAGTGCCGGCTGGC
AGATGAGTTAGGAGGACTGTGGGAGAATTCCCGGTTCACAGACTGCTGCTTGTGTGTTGCCGGCCAGGAA
TTCCAGGCTCACAAGGCTATCTTAGCAGCTCGTTCTCCGGTTTTTAGTGCCATGTTTGAACATGAAATGG
AGGAGAGCAAAAAGAATCGAGTTGAAATCAATGATGTGGAGCCTGAAGTTTTTAAGGAAATGATGTGCTT
CATTTACACGGGGAAGGCTCCAAACCTCGACAAAATGGCTGATGATTTGCTGGCAGCTGCTGACAAGTAT
GCCCTGGAGCGCTTAAAGGTCATGTGTGAGGATGCCCTCTGCAGTAACCTGTCCGTGGAGAACGCTGCAG
AAATTCTCATCCTGGCCGACCTCCACAGTGCAGATCAGTTGAAAACTCAGGCAGTGGATTTCATCAACTA
TCATGCTTCGGATGTCTTGGAGACCTCTGGGTGGAAGTCAATGGTGGTGTCACATCCCCACTTGGTGGCT
GAGGCATACCGCTCTCTGGCTTCAGCACAGTGCCCTTTTCTGGGACCCCCACGCAAACGCCTGAAGCAAT
CC
